>Addgene plasmid #53020 | pHL 1903 | addgene partial sequence | sequence record 83857 | GFP-R 5'-CCATCTAATTCAACAAGAATTGGGACAAC-3'
CCTTTACGCATGCTGCTTTCCTTTCAAAAAACTATTTCTAAATCGACATGGGCAGTCGTTCTGTACACTT
TGTTTTGTAAACGAGTTTGACTGCCAACACTGCACAGTTTTCCCCCAAAAGATGAAACATTTGGGGCCAA
ACTGTCCATATCATAAATAAGTTACGTATTTTTTCTCAAGCATAAAAATATTAAAAAACGACAAAAAGCA
TCTAACTGTTTGATATGTAAATTATTTCTATTGTAAATTAATTTCACATCACCTCCGCTATATGTAAAGC
TAACGTTTCTGTGGCTCGACGCATCTTCCTCATTCTTCTCTCCAAAAACCACCTCATGCAATATAAACAT
CTATAAATAAAGATAACAATAGAATATTAAGCCAACAAATAAACTGAAAAAGTTTGTCCGCGATGCTTTC
CTCTATGAGTCAAAATGGCCCCAATTGTCTTGTATTTATTTGTTTTTTTAACTTTATTATCAATAAGTTA
AATCAAACCTCTTCTCTTTTTAATTTTTCGTTTATGAGATTATTTCTTTCCCATAATCCGGCAAAACGAG
CGACGTCAGGTGGCACTTTTCGGGGAAATGTGCGCGGAACCCCTATTTGTTTATTTTTCTAAATACATTC
AAATATGTATCCGCTCATGAGACAATAACCCTGATAAATGCTTCAATAATATTGAAAAAGGAAGAGTATG
AGTATTCAACATTTCCGTGTCGCCCTTATTCCCTTTTTTGCGGCATTTTGCCTTCCTGTTTTTGCTCACC
CAGAAACGCTGGTGAAAGTAAAAGATGCTGAAGATCAGTTGGGTGCACGAGTGGGTTACATCGAACTGGA
TCTCAACAGCGGTAAGATCCTT
