>Addgene plasmid #53020 | pHL 1903 | addgene partial sequence | sequence record 84033 | GFP-F 5'-GGTCCTTCTTGAGTTTGTAAC-3'
CAAGCAGCAAACGACGAAAACTACGCTGCAGCAGTTTAATAAGCTTAAATCGTACAGGGTAGTACAAATA
AAAAAGGCACGTCAGATGACGTGCCTTTTTTCTTGTGAGCAGTGAATTCGTGTAGGCTGGAGCTGCTTCG
AAGTTCCTATACTTTCTAGAGAATAGGAACTTCGGAATAGGAACTTCATTTAAATGGCGCGCCTTACGCC
CCGCCCTGCCACTCATCGCAGTACTGTTGTAATTCATTAAGCATTCTGCCGACATGGAAGCCATCACAAA
CGGCATGATGAACCTGAATCGCCAGCGGCATCAGCACCTTGTCGCCTTGCGTATAATATTTGCCCATGGT
GAAAACGGGGGCGAAGAAGTTGTCCATATTGGCCACGTTTAAATCAAAACTGGTGAAACTCACCCAGGGA
TTGGCTGAGACGAAAAACATATTCTCAATAAACCCTTTAGGGAAATAGGCCAGGTTTTCACCGTAACACG
CCACATCTTGCGAATATATGTGTAGAAACTGCCGGAAATCGTCGTGGTATTCACTCCAGAGCGATGAAAA
CGTTTCAGTTTGCTCATGGAAAACGGTGTAACAAGGGTGAACACTATCCCATATCACCAGCTCACCGTCT
TTCATTGCCATACGTAATTCCGGATGAGCATTCATCAGGCGGGCAAGAATGTGAATAAAGGCCGGATAAA
ACTTGTGCTTATTTTTCTTTACGGTCTTTAAAAAGGCCGTAATATCCAGCTGAACGGTCTGGTTATAGGT
ACATTGAGCAACTGACTGAAATGCCTCAAAATGTTCTTTACGATGCCATTGGGATATATCAACCGGTGGT
ATATCCAGTGATTTTTTT
