[The description below was written by a language model from this plasmid's Addgene catalogue record.]
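Description:
pHL 1903 is a high-copy bacterial expression and synthetic biology plasmid built on a laboratory-made backbone whose origin is listed as unknown. It replicates in E. coli from a ColE1 origin and carries two selectable markers, an ampicillin resistance gene (AmpR) and a chloramphenicol resistance gene (CamR), so it is maintained under dual selection.

The payload is a reporter cassette in which gfp is placed under the control of fimS, followed by an Asp terminator. fimS is the invertible DNA element of the E. coli type 1 fimbriae (fim) system. It contains a promoter and is flipped between two orientations by site-specific recombinases, so that downstream transcription is either on or off in a given cell. Coupling fimS to gfp therefore turns the orientation of the switch into a fluorescence readout at the single-cell level. The GFP carries a C-terminal AAV tag, which the depositor notes was added by PCR. AAV here refers to an ssrA-type degradation tag variant, not a viral element, and it targets the protein for proteolysis. This shortens the reporter's lifetime so that fluorescence tracks the current switch state more closely instead of accumulating. The repository lists fimS and the terminator as "tags", but they are regulatory elements flanking the coding sequence rather than protein fusions.

The record does not indicate that the plasmid encodes any recombinase, so one would presumably have to be supplied by the host or by another construct. The associated work concerns tuning the frequency and bias of stochastic switching to control phenotypic variation, which is consistent with using this plasmid as a fimS inversion reporter. No feature table was provided, so the arrangement and orientation of the parts cannot be confirmed.
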