Addgene plasmid #53020: pHL 1903
Purpose: AmpR + fimS::gfpAAV::Asp terminator + CamR + ColE1
Depositing lab: Han Lim. Depositing organization: University of California, Berkeley. Publication: Modulating the frequency and bias of stochastic switching to control phenotypic variation. Hung M, Chang E, Hussein R, Frazier K, Shin JE, Sagawa S, Lim HN. Nat Commun. 2014 Aug 4;5:4574. doi: 10.1038/ncomms5574. PubMed 25087841.
Backbone
  Vector backbone: unknown
  Backbone manufacturer: Lim lab
  Vector type: Bacterial Expression, Synthetic Biology
Growth in bacteria
  Bacterial resistance: Chloramphenicol and Ampicillin, 25 & 100 μg/mL
  Growth temperature: 37°C
  Growth strain: DH5alpha
  Copy number: High Copy
Gene/Insert
  Gene/Insert name: GFP
  Species: E.coli
  Promoter: fimS
  Tag / fusion protein: fimS (N terminal on insert); AAV (C terminal on insert); Asp terminator (C terminal on insert)
  Cloning method: Unknown
  Sequencing primers: 5′ unknown; 3′ AspTerm ACTGCTCACAAGAAAAAAGGCACG
Terms and licenses: Academic/Nonprofit Terms; Industry Terms: Not Available to Industry
Depositor comments: The AAV-tag was added to gfp by PCR.
How to cite: pHL 1903 was a gift from Han Lim (Addgene plasmid # 53020 ; http://n2t.net/addgene:53020 ; RRID:Addgene_53020)
